Addgene plasmid #133365: BII-Sh-BnTW
Purpose: Piggybac vector for shRNA-mediated knockdown, with co-expression with tdTomato-NLS
Depositing lab: Blair Madison. Depositing organization: Washington University in Saint Louis.
Backbone
  Vector backbone: BII-sh-BnTW
  Backbone manufacturer: Madison Lab
  Vector type: Mammalian Expression
  Selectable markers: Blasticidin
Growth in bacteria
  Bacterial resistance: Ampicillin, 100 μg/mL
  Growth temperature: 37°C
  Growth strain: DH5alpha
  Copy number: High Copy
Gene/Insert
  Gene/Insert name: tdTomato-NLS
  gRNA/shRNA sequence: GGAGACGCTCGACCCGTCTCG
  Species: Other
  Mutation: N/A
  Promoter: CMV enhancer and hEf1a (CpG free)
  Tag / fusion protein: Flag-tagged tdTomato (N terminal on insert)
  Cloning method: Restriction Enzyme; 5′ cloning site Unknown (unknown if destroyed)
Terms and licenses: Academic/Nonprofit Terms; Industry Terms: Not Available to Industry
How to cite: BII-Sh-BnTW was a gift from Blair Madison (Addgene plasmid # 133365 ; http://n2t.net/addgene:133365 ; RRID:Addgene_133365)
