[The description below was written by a language model from this plasmid's Addgene catalogue record and pLannotate feature annotations shown in this document.]
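Description:
BII-Sh-BnTW is a piggyBac transposon plasmid for shRNA-mediated knockdown in mammalian cells, with a co-expressed nuclear red fluorescent marker. It is built on a pBluescript-type bacterial backbone carrying a high-copy ColE1/pUC origin, an f1 origin, residual lac/lacZα elements and an ampicillin resistance gene for propagation in E. coli. The two sequence records (about 8.6 kb, differing by a single nucleotide in length) give the same annotation. The automated feature table does not call the piggyBac terminal repeats, so their positions are not documented here. The short matches to phage lambda portal protein are probably spacer or stuffer DNA rather than functional parts.

The payload has two transcription units. A human U6 RNA polymerase III promoter drives the shRNA. The short sequence recorded at this position appears to be a cloning placeholder rather than a hairpin against a named target, and the record gives no target gene, which suggests an empty recipient vector for user-supplied hairpins. Downstream, a composite Pol II promoter, catalogued as a CMV enhancer with a CpG-free human EF1α promoter (the annotation detects mouse CMV fragments), drives a single open reading frame. It encodes blasticidin S deaminase, a T2A self-cleaving peptide and N-terminally Flag-tagged tdTomato carrying a nuclear localisation signal. A WPRE follows to boost transcript expression, and an SV40 poly(A) signal is annotated nearby on the opposite strand.

When supplied with piggyBac transposase, the cassette can integrate into the genome. Stable knockdown lines can then be selected with blasticidin and identified by red nuclear fluorescence.
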