Features (pLannotate 1.2.2; 21 found; start..end, strand, type, name):
    308..325     -  misc_feature   MCS (fragment): pBluescript multiple cloning site
    580..820     +  promoter       U6 promoter: RNA polymerase III promoter for human U6 snRNA
    889..972     +  promoter       mCMV promoter (fragment): mouse cytomegalovirus (CMV) immediate early promoter
   1089..1296    +  promoter       mCMV promoter (fragment): mouse cytomegalovirus (CMV) immediate early promoter
   1563..1958    +  CDS            BSD: blasticidin S deaminase; Aspergillus terreus BSD; confers resistance to blasticidin
   1977..2029    +  CDS            T2A (fragment): 2A peptide from Thosea asigna virus capsid protein Eukaryotic ribosomes fail to insert a peptide bond between the Gly and Pro residues, yielding separate polypeptides.
   2070..3497    +  CDS            tdTomato: tdTomato is a basic (constitutively fluorescent) orange fluorescent protein published in 2004, derived from Discosoma sp.. It is reported to be a somewhat slowly-maturing tandem dimer with low acid sensitivity.
   3558..4146    +  misc_feature   WPRE: woodchuck hepatitis virus posttranscriptional regulatory element
   4226..4360    -  polyA_signal   SV40 poly(A) signal: SV40 polyadenylation signal
   4383..4466    -  CDS            large T antigen (fragment): large T antigen from SV40 (simian virus 40)
   5207..5326    -  CDS            B (fragment): PORTL_LAMBD - Experimental evidence at protein level: Swiss-Prot protein existence level 1. Forms the portal vertex of the capsid (PubMed:6228056, PubMed:6232391). This portal plays critical roles in head assembly, genome packaging, neck/tail attachment, and genome ejection (Probable). The portal protein multimerizes as a single ring-shaped homododecamer arranged around a central channel (PubMed:6232391). Binds to the terminase subunits to form the packaging machine (PubMed:7799432). From Escherichia phage lambda (Bacteriophage lambda).
   5328..5483    +  CDS            lacZα (fragment): LacZα fragment of β-galactosidase; lacZ fragment
   5488..5916    +  rep_origin     f1 ori (sequence partly withheld): f1 bacteriophage origin of replication; arrow indicates direction of (+) strand synthesis
   5969..6073    +  promoter       AmpR promoter: bla
   6074..6934    +  CDS            AmpR: β-lactamase; bla; confers resistance to ampicillin, carbenicillin, and related antibiotics
   7105..7693    +  rep_origin     ori: high-copy-number ColE1/pMB1/pBR322/pUC origin of replication
   7876..7968    +  CDS            lacI (fragment): lac repressor; lacI; The lac repressor binds to the lac operator to inhibit transcription in E. coli. This inhibition can be relieved by adding lactose or isopropyl-β-D-thiogalactopyranoside (IPTG).
   7981..8002    +  protein_bind   CAP binding site: CAP binding activates transcription in the presence of cAMP. E. coli catabolite activator protein
   8017..8047    +  promoter       lac promoter: promoter for the E. coli lac operon
   8055..8071    +  protein_bind   lac operator: The lac repressor binds to the lac operator to inhibit transcription in E. coli. This inhibition can be relieved by adding lactose or isopropyl-β-D-thiogalactopyranoside (IPTG). lac repressor encoded by lacI
   8109..8576    -  CDS            B (fragment): PORTL_LAMBD - Experimental evidence at protein level: Swiss-Prot protein existence level 1. Forms the portal vertex of the capsid (PubMed:6228056, PubMed:6232391). This portal plays critical roles in head assembly, genome packaging, neck/tail attachment, and genome ejection (Probable). The portal protein multimerizes as a single ring-shaped homododecamer arranged around a central channel (PubMed:6232391). Binds to the terminase subunits to form the packaging machine (PubMed:7799432). From Escherichia phage lambda (Bacteriophage lambda).
>Addgene plasmid #133365 | BII-Sh-BnTW | depositor full sequence | sequence record 256376 | BII-Sh-BnTW sequence 8581 bps
TTAACCCTAGAAAGATAGTCTGCGTAAAATTGACGCATGCATTCTTGAAATATTGCTCTCTCTTTCTAAA
TAGCGCGAATCCGTCGCTGTGCATTTAGGACATCTCAGTCGCCGCTTGGAGCTCCCGTGAGGCGTGCTTG
TCAATGCGGTAAGTGTCACTGATTTTGAACTATAACGACCGCGTGAGTCAAAATGACGCATGATTATCTT
TTACGTGACTTTTAAGATTTAACTCATACGATAATTATATTGTTATTTCATGTTCTACTTACGTGATAAC
TTATTATATATATATTTTCTTGTTATAGATCCACTAGTTCTAGAGGGACAGCCCCCCCCCAAAGCCCCCA
GGGATGTAATTACGTCCCTCCCCCGCTAGGGGGCAGCAGCGAGCCGCCCGGGGCTCCGCTCCGGTCCGGC
GCTCCCCCCGCATCCCCGAGCCGGCAGCGTGCGGGGACAGCCCGGGCACGGGGAAGGTGGCACGGGATCG
CTTTCCTCTGAACGCTTCTCGCTGCTCTTTGAGCCTGCAGACACCTGGGGGGATACGGGGAAAAGGCCTC
CAGGGCCGCCCCCTTCACCGAGGGCCTATTTCCCATGATTCCTTCATATTTGCATATACGATACAAGGCT
GTTAGAGAGATAATTGGAATTAATTTGACTGTAAACACAAAGATATTAGTACAAAATACGTGACGTAGAA
AGTAATAATTTCTTGGGTAGTTTGCAGTTTTAAAATTATGTTTTAAAATGGACTATCATATGCTTACCGT
AACTTGAAAGTATTTCGATTTCTTGGCTTTATATATCTTGTGGAAAGGACGAAACACCGGGAGACGCTCG
ACCCGTCTCGTTTTTGCCTCCAAGGCCTGCAGGAGTCAATGGGAAAAACCCATTGGAGCCAAGTACACTG
ACTCAATAGGGACTTTCCATTGGGTTTTGCCCAGTACATAAGGTCAATAGGGGGTGAGTCAACAGGAAAG
TCCCATTGGAGCCAAGTACATTGAGTCAATAGGGACTTTCCAATGGGTTTTGCCCAGTACATAAGGTCAA
TGGGAGGTAAGCCAATGGGTTTTTCCCATTACTGACATGTATACTGAGTCATTAGGGACTTTCCAATGGG
TTTTGCCCAGTACATAAGGTCAATAGGGGTGAATCAACAGGAAAGTCCCATTGGAGCCAAGTACACTGAG
TCAATAGGGACTTTCCATTGGGTTTTGCCCAGTACAAAAGGTCAATAGGGGGTGAGTCAATGGGTTTTTC
CCATTATTGGCACATACATAAGGTCAATAGGGGTGACTAGTGGAGAAGAGCATGCTTGAGGGCTGAGTGC
CCCTCAGTGGGCAGAGAGCACATGGCCCACAGTCCCTGAGAAGTTGGGGGGAGGGGTGGGCAATTGAACT
GGTGCCTAGAGAAGGTGGGGCTTGGGTAAACTGGGAAAGTGATGTGGTGTACTGGCTCCACCTTTTTCCC
CAGGGTGGGGGAGAACCATATATAAGTGCAGTAGTCTCTGTGAACATTCGGTTTAGTGAACCTGCAGGTC
GGCCGCCACGACCGGTGCCACCATGGCCAAGCCTTTGTCTCAAGAAGAATCCACCCTCATTGAAAGAGCA
ACGGCTACAATCAACAGCATCCCCATCTCTGAAGACTACAGCGTCGCCAGCGCAGCTCTCTCTAGCGACG
GCCGCATCTTCACTGGTGTCAATGTATATCATTTTACTGGGGGACCTTGTGCAGAACTCGTGGTGCTGGG
CACTGCTGCTGCTGCGGCAGCTGGCAACCTGACTTGTATCGTCGCGATCGGAAATGAGAACAGGGGCATC
TTGAGCCCCTGCGGACGGTGCCGACAGGTGCTTCTCGATCTGCATCCTGGGATCAAAGCCATAGTGAAGG
ACAGTGATGGACAGCCGACGGCAGTTGGGATTCGTGAATTGCTGCCCTCTGGTTATGTGTGGGAGGGCGC
TAGCCTTGGCTCCGGCGAGGGCAGGGGAAGTCTTCTAACATGCGGGGACGTGGAGGAAAATCCCGGCCCA
CTCGGCTACCCCTACGACGTGCCCGACTACGCCAGCGGCATGGTGAGCAAGGGCGAGGAGGTCATCAAAG
AGTTCATGCGCTTCAAGGTGCGCATGGAGGGCTCCATGAACGGCCACGAGTTCGAGATCGAGGGCGAGGG
CGAGGGCCGCCCCTACGAGGGCACCCAGACCGCCAAGCTGAAGGTGACCAAGGGCGGCCCCCTGCCCTTC
GCCTGGGACATCCTGTCCCCCCAGTTCATGTACGGCTCCAAGGCGTACGTGAAGCACCCCGCCGACATCC
CCGATTACAAGAAGCTGTCCTTCCCCGAGGGCTTCAAGTGGGAGCGCGTGATGAACTTCGAGGACGGCGG
TCTGGTGACCGTGACCCAGGACTCCTCCCTGCAGGACGGCACGCTGATCTACAAGGTGAAGATGCGCGGC
ACCAACTTCCCCCCCGACGGCCCCGTAATGCAGAAGAAGACCATGGGCTGGGAGGCCTCCACCGAGCGCC
TGTACCCCCGCGACGGCGTGCTGAAGGGCGAGATCCACCAGGCCCTGAAGCTGAAGGACGGCGGCCACTA
CCTGGTGGAGTTCAAGACCATCTACATGGCCAAGAAGCCCGTGCAACTGCCCGGCTACTACTACGTGGAC
ACCAAGCTGGACATCACCTCCCACAACGAGGACTACACCATCGTGGAACAGTACGAGCGCTCCGAGGGCC
GCCACCACCTGTTCCTGGGGCATGGCACCGGCAGCACCGGCAGCGGCAGCTCCGGCACCGCCTCCTCCGA
GGACAACAACATGGCCGTCATCAAAGAGTTCATGCGCTTCAAGGTGCGCATGGAGGGCTCCATGAACGGC
CACGAGTTCGAGATCGAGGGCGAGGGCGAGGGCCGCCCCTACGAGGGCACCCAGACCGCCAAGCTGAAGG
TGACCAAGGGCGGCCCCCTGCCCTTCGCCTGGGACATCCTGTCCCCCCAGTTCATGTACGGCTCCAAGGC
GTACGTGAAGCACCCCGCCGACATCCCCGATTACAAGAAGCTGTCCTTCCCCGAGGGCTTCAAGTGGGAG
CGCGTGATGAACTTCGAGGACGGCGGTCTGGTGACCGTGACCCAGGACTCCTCCCTGCAGGACGGCACGC
TGATCTACAAGGTGAAGATGCGCGGCACCAACTTCCCCCCCGACGGCCCCGTAATGCAGAAGAAGACCAT
GGGCTGGGAGGCCTCCACCGAGCGCCTGTACCCCCGCGACGGCGTGCTGAAGGGCGAGATCCACCAGGCC
CTGAAGCTGAAGGACGGCGGCCACTACCTGGTGGAGTTCAAGACCATCTACATGGCCAAGAAGCCCGTGC
AACTGCCCGGCTACTACTACGTGGACACCAAGCTGGACATCACCTCCCACAACGAGGACTACACCATCGT
GGAACAGTACGAGCGCTCCGAGGGCCGCCACCACCTGTTCCTGTACGGCATGGACGAGCTGTACAAGGGC
CCCAAGAAGAAGCGCAAGGTGGGCGCCTAAGTACAAGTAAGAGTTCGCGTCTGGAACAATCAACCTCTGG
ATTACAAAATTTGTGAAAGATTGACTGGTATTCTTAACTATGTTGCTCCTTTTACGCTATGTGGATACGC
TGCTTTAATGCCTTTGTATCATGCTATTGCTTCCCGTATGGCTTTCATTTTCTCCTCCTTGTATAAATCC
TGGTTGCTGTCTCTTTATGAGGAGTTGTGGCCCGTTGTCAGGCAACGTGGCGTGGTGTGCACTGTGTTTG
CTGACGCAACCCCCACTGGTTGGGGCATTGCCACCACCTGTCAGCTCCTTTCCGGGACTTTCGCTTTCCC
CCTCCCTATTGCCACGGCGGAACTCATCGCCGCCTGCCTTGCCCGCTGCTGGACAGGGGCTCGGCTGTTG
GGCACTGACAATTCCGTGGTGTTGTCGGGGAAGCTGACGTCCTTTCCATGGCTGCTCGCCTGTGTTGCCA
CCTGGATTCTGCGCGGGACGTCCTTCTGCTACGTCCCTTCGGCCCTCAATCCAGCGGACCTTCCTTCCCG
CGGCCTGCTGCCGGCTCTGCGGCCTCTTCCGCGTCTTCGCCTTCGCCCTCAGACGAGTCGGATCTCCCTT
TGGGCCGCCTCCCCGCCTGGAATTAATTCTGGCTAAGCACTTCGTGGCCGTCGATCGTTTAAAGGGAGGT
AGTGAGTCGAGATATCGATACTAGTGATCCAGACATGATAAGATACATTGATGAGTTTGGACAAACCACA
ACTAGAATGCAGTGAAAAAAATGCTTTATTTGTGAAATTTGTGATGCTATTGCTTTATTTGTAACCATTA
TAAGCTGCAATAAACAAGTTAACAACAACAATTGCATTCATTTTATGTTTCAGGTTCAGGGGGAGGTGTG
GGAGGTTTTTTAAAGCAAGTAAAACCTCTACAAATGTGGTATGGCTGATTATGATCCTCTAGAGGGACAG
CCCCCCCCCAAAGCCCCCAGGGATGTAATTACGTCCCTCCCCCGCTAGGGGGCAGCAGCGAGCCGCCCGG
GGCTCCGCTCCGGTCCGGCGCTCCCCCCGCATCCCCGAGCCGGCAGCGTGCGGGGACAGCCCGGGCACGG
GGAAGGTGGCACGGGATCGCTTTCCTCTGAACGCTTCTCGCTGCTCTTTGAGCCTGCAGACACCTGGGGG
GATACGGGGAAAAGCCATACCAATGGAGCTCACGGGGACAGCCCCCCCCCAAAGCCCCCAGGGATGTAAT
TACGTCCCTCCCCCGCTAGGGGGCAGCAGCGAGCCGCCCGGGGCTCCGCTCCGGTCCGGCGCTCCCCCCG
CATCCCCGAGCCGGCAGCGTGCGGGGACAGCCCGGGCACGGGGAAGGTGGCACGGGATCGCTTTCCTCTG
AACGCTTCTCGCTGCTCTTTGAGCCTGCAGACACCTGGGGGGATACGGGGAAAAAGAATTCGATAAAAGT
TTTGTTACTTTATAGAAGAAATTTTGAGTTTTTGTTTTTTTTAATAAATAAATAAACATAAATAAATTGT
TTGTTGAATTTATTATTAGTATGTAAGTGTAAATATAATAAAACTTAATATCTATTCAAATTAATAAATA
AACCTCGATATACAGACCGATAAAACACATGCGTCAATTTTACACATGATTATCTTTAACGTACGTCACA
ATATGATTATCTTTCTAGGGTTAATCTAGCTGCGTGTTCTGCAGCGTGTCGAGCATCTTCATCTGCTCCA
TCACGCTGTAAAACACATTTGCACCGCGAGTCTGCCCGTCCTCCACGGGTTCAAAAACGTGAATGAACGA
GGCGCGCTCACTGGCCGTCGTTTTACAACGTCGTGACTGGGAAAACCCTGGCGTTACCCAACTTAATCGC
CTTGCAGCACATCCCCCTTTCGCCAGCTGGCGTAATAGCGAAGAGGCCCGCACCGATCGCCCTTCCCAAC
AGTTGCGCAGCCTGAATGGCGAATGGG
[124 nt withheld, positions 5488-5611]
C
[91 nt withheld, positions 5613-5703]
A
[49 nt withheld, positions 5705-5753]
CCTTTGACGTTGGAGTCCACGTTCTTT
[37 nt withheld, positions 5781-5817]
ACCCTATCTCGGTCTATTCTTTTGATTTATAAGGGATTTTGCCGATTTCGGCCTATTGGTTAAAAAATGA
GCTGATTTAACAAAAATTTAACGCGAATTTTAACAAAATATTAACGCTTACAATTTAGGTGGCACTTTTC
GGGGAAATGTGCGCGGAACCCCTATTTGTTTATTTTTCTAAATACATTCAAATATGTATCCGCTCATGAG
ACAATAACCCTGATAAATGCTTCAATAATATTGAAAAAGGAAGAGTATGAGTATTCAACATTTCCGTGTC
GCCCTTATTCCCTTTTTTGCGGCATTTTGCCTTCCTGTTTTTGCTCACCCAGAAACGCTGGTGAAAGTAA
AAGATGCTGAAGATCAGTTGGGTGCACGAGTGGGTTACATCGAACTGGATCTCAACAGCGGTAAGATCCT
TGAGAGTTTTCGCCCCGAAGAACGTTTTCCAATGATGAGCACTTTTAAAGTTCTGCTATGTGGCGCGGTA
TTATCCCGTATTGACGCCGGGCAAGAGCAACTCGGTCGCCGCATACACTATTCTCAGAATGACTTGGTTG
AGTACTCACCAGTCACAGAAAAGCATCTTACGGATGGCATGACAGTAAGAGAATTATGCAGTGCTGCCAT
AACCATGAGTGATAACACTGCGGCCAACTTACTTCTGACAACGATCGGAGGACCGAAGGAGCTAACCGCT
TTTTTGCACAACATGGGGGATCATGTAACTCGCCTTGATCGTTGGGAACCGGAGCTGAATGAAGCCATAC
CAAACGACGAGCGTGACACCACGATGCCTGTAGCAATGGCAACAACGTTGCGCAAACTATTAACTGGCGA
ACTACTTACTCTAGCTTCCCGGCAACAATTAATAGACTGGATGGAGGCGGATAAAGTTGCAGGACCACTT
CTGCGCTCGGCCCTTCCGGCTGGCTGGTTTATTGCTGATAAATCTGGAGCCGGTGAGCGTGGGTCTCGCG
GTATCATTGCAGCACTGGGGCCAGATGGTAAGCCCTCCCGTATCGTAGTTATCTACACGACGGGGAGTCA
GGCAACTATGGATGAACGAAATAGACAGATCGCTGAGATAGGTGCCTCACTGATTAAGCATTGGTAACTG
TCAGACCAAGTTTACTCATATATACTTTAGATTGATTTAAAACTTCATTTTTAATTTAAAAGGATCTAGG
TGAAGATCCTTTTTGATAATCTCATGACCAAAATCCCTTAACGTGAGTTTTCGTTCCACTGAGCGTCAGA
CCCCGTAGAAAAGATCAAAGGATCTTCTTGAGATCCTTTTTTTCTGCGCGTAATCTGCTGCTTGCAAACA
AAAAAACCACCGCTACCAGCGGTGGTTTGTTTGCCGGATCAAGAGCTACCAACTCTTTTTCCGAAGGTAA
CTGGCTTCAGCAGAGCGCAGATACCAAATACTGTCCTTCTAGTGTAGCCGTAGTTAGGCCACCACTTCAA
GAACTCTGTAGCACCGCCTACATACCTCGCTCTGCTAATCCTGTTACCAGTGGCTGCTGCCAGTGGCGAT
AAGTCGTGTCTTACCGGGTTGGACTCAAGACGATAGTTACCGGATAAGGCGCAGCGGTCGGGCTGAACGG
GGGGTTCGTGCACACAGCCCAGCTTGGAGCGAACGACCTACACCGAACTGAGATACCTACAGCGTGAGCT
ATGAGAAAGCGCCACGCTTCCCGAAGGGAGAAAGGCGGACAGGTATCCGGTAAGCGGCAGGGTCGGAACA
GGAGAGCGCACGAGGGAGCTTCCAGGGGGAAACGCCTGGTATCTTTATAGTCCTGTCGGGTTTCGCCACC
TCTGACTTGAGCGTCGATTTTTGTGATGCTCGTCAGGGGGGCGGAGCCTATGGAAAAACGCCAGCAACGC
GGCCTTTTTACGGTTCCTGGCCTTTTGCTGGCCTTTTGCTCACATGTTCTTTCCTGCGTTATCCCCTGAT
TCTGTGGATAACCGTATTACCGCCTTTGAGTGAGCTGATACCGCTCGCCGCAGCCGAACGACCGAGCGCA
GCGAGTCAGTGAGCGAGGAAGCGGAAGAGCGCCCAATACGCAAACCGCCTCTCCCCGCGCGTTGGCCGAT
TCATTAATGCAGCTGGCACGACAGGTTTCCCGACTGGAAAGCGGGCAGTGAGCGCAACGCAATTAATGTG
AGTTAGCTCACTCATTAGGCACCCCAGGCTTTACACTTTATGCTTCCGGCTCGTATGTTGTGTGGAATTG
TGAGCGGATAACAATTTCACACAGGAAACAGCTATGACCATGATTACGCCAAGCGCGCCCGCCGGGTAAC
TCACGGGGTATCCATGTCCATTTCTGCGGCATCCAGCCAGGATACCCGTCCTCGCTGACGTAATATCCCA
GCGCCGCACCGCTGTCATTAATCTGCACACCGGCACGGCAGTTCCGGCTGTCGCCGGTATTGTTCGGGTT
GCTGATGCGCTTCGGGCTGACCATCCGGAACTGTGTCCGGAAAAGCCGCGACGAACTGGTATCCCAGGTG
GCCTGAACGAACAGTTCACCGTTAAAGGCGTGCATGGCCACACCTTCCCGAATCATCATGGTAAACGTGC
GTTTTCGCTCAACGTCAATGCAGCAGCAGTCATCCTCGGCAAACTCTTTCCATGCCGCTTCAACCTCGCG
GGAAAAGGCACGGGCTTCTTCCTCCCCGATGCCCAGATAGCGCCAGCTTGGGCGATGACTGAGCCGGAAA
AAAGACCCGACGATATGATCCTGATGCAGCTAGA
