Features (pLannotate 1.2.2; 21 found; start..end, strand, type, name):
    308..325     -  misc_feature   MCS (fragment): pBluescript multiple cloning site
    580..820     +  promoter       U6 promoter: RNA polymerase III promoter for human U6 snRNA
    889..972     +  promoter       mCMV promoter (fragment): mouse cytomegalovirus (CMV) immediate early promoter
   1089..1296    +  promoter       mCMV promoter (fragment): mouse cytomegalovirus (CMV) immediate early promoter
   1563..1958    +  CDS            BSD: blasticidin S deaminase; Aspergillus terreus BSD; confers resistance to blasticidin
   1977..2029    +  CDS            T2A (fragment): 2A peptide from Thosea asigna virus capsid protein Eukaryotic ribosomes fail to insert a peptide bond between the Gly and Pro residues, yielding separate polypeptides.
   2070..3497    +  CDS            tdTomato: tdTomato is a basic (constitutively fluorescent) orange fluorescent protein published in 2004, derived from Discosoma sp.. It is reported to be a somewhat slowly-maturing tandem dimer with low acid sensitivity.
   3558..4146    +  misc_feature   WPRE: woodchuck hepatitis virus posttranscriptional regulatory element
   4226..4360    -  polyA_signal   SV40 poly(A) signal: SV40 polyadenylation signal
   4383..4466    -  CDS            large T antigen (fragment): large T antigen from SV40 (simian virus 40)
   5208..5327    -  CDS            B (fragment): PORTL_LAMBD - Experimental evidence at protein level: Swiss-Prot protein existence level 1. Forms the portal vertex of the capsid (PubMed:6228056, PubMed:6232391). This portal plays critical roles in head assembly, genome packaging, neck/tail attachment, and genome ejection (Probable). The portal protein multimerizes as a single ring-shaped homododecamer arranged around a central channel (PubMed:6232391). Binds to the terminase subunits to form the packaging machine (PubMed:7799432). From Escherichia phage lambda (Bacteriophage lambda).
   5329..5484    +  CDS            lacZα (fragment): LacZα fragment of β-galactosidase; lacZ fragment
   5489..5917    +  rep_origin     f1 ori (sequence partly withheld): f1 bacteriophage origin of replication; arrow indicates direction of (+) strand synthesis
   5970..6074    +  promoter       AmpR promoter: bla
   6075..6935    +  CDS            AmpR: β-lactamase; bla; confers resistance to ampicillin, carbenicillin, and related antibiotics
   7106..7694    +  rep_origin     ori: high-copy-number ColE1/pMB1/pBR322/pUC origin of replication
   7877..7969    +  CDS            lacI (fragment): lac repressor; lacI; The lac repressor binds to the lac operator to inhibit transcription in E. coli. This inhibition can be relieved by adding lactose or isopropyl-β-D-thiogalactopyranoside (IPTG).
   7982..8003    +  protein_bind   CAP binding site: CAP binding activates transcription in the presence of cAMP. E. coli catabolite activator protein
   8018..8048    +  promoter       lac promoter: promoter for the E. coli lac operon
   8056..8072    +  protein_bind   lac operator: The lac repressor binds to the lac operator to inhibit transcription in E. coli. This inhibition can be relieved by adding lactose or isopropyl-β-D-thiogalactopyranoside (IPTG). lac repressor encoded by lacI
   8110..8577    -  CDS            B (fragment): PORTL_LAMBD - Experimental evidence at protein level: Swiss-Prot protein existence level 1. Forms the portal vertex of the capsid (PubMed:6228056, PubMed:6232391). This portal plays critical roles in head assembly, genome packaging, neck/tail attachment, and genome ejection (Probable). The portal protein multimerizes as a single ring-shaped homododecamer arranged around a central channel (PubMed:6232391). Binds to the terminase subunits to form the packaging machine (PubMed:7799432). From Escherichia phage lambda (Bacteriophage lambda).
>Addgene plasmid #133365 | BII-Sh-BnTW | addgene full sequence | sequence record 268571 | Addgene NGS Result
TTAACCCTAGAAAGATAGTCTGCGTAAAATTGACGCATGCATTCTTGAAATATTGCTCTCTCTTTCTAAA
TAGCGCGAATCCGTCGCTGTGCATTTAGGACATCTCAGTCGCCGCTTGGAGCTCCCGTGAGGCGTGCTTG
TCAATGCGGTAAGTGTCACTGATTTTGAACTATAACGACCGCGTGAGTCAAAATGACGCATGATTATCTT
TTACGTGACTTTTAAGATTTAACTCATACGATAATTATATTGTTATTTCATGTTCTACTTACGTGATAAC
TTATTATATATATATTTTCTTGTTATAGATCCACTAGTTCTAGAGGGACAGCCCCCCCCCAAAGCCCCCA
GGGATGTAATTACGTCCCTCCCCCGCTAGGGGGCAGCAGCGAGCCGCCCGGGGCTCCGCTCCGGTCCGGC
GCTCCCCCCGCATCCCCGAGCCGGCAGCGTGCGGGGACAGCCCGGGCACGGGGAAGGTGGCACGGGATCG
CTTTCCTCTGAACGCTTCTCGCTGCTCTTTGAGCCTGCAGACACCTGGGGGGATACGGGGAAAAGGCCTC
CAGGGCCGCCCCCTTCACCGAGGGCCTATTTCCCATGATTCCTTCATATTTGCATATACGATACAAGGCT
GTTAGAGAGATAATTGGAATTAATTTGACTGTAAACACAAAGATATTAGTACAAAATACGTGACGTAGAA
AGTAATAATTTCTTGGGTAGTTTGCAGTTTTAAAATTATGTTTTAAAATGGACTATCATATGCTTACCGT
AACTTGAAAGTATTTCGATTTCTTGGCTTTATATATCTTGTGGAAAGGACGAAACACCGGGAGACGCTCG
ACCCGTCTCGTTTTTGCCTCCAAGGCCTGCAGGAGTCAATGGGAAAAACCCATTGGAGCCAAGTACACTG
ACTCAATAGGGACTTTCCATTGGGTTTTGCCCAGTACATAAGGTCAATAGGGGGTGAGTCAACAGGAAAG
TCCCATTGGAGCCAAGTACATTGAGTCAATAGGGACTTTCCAATGGGTTTTGCCCAGTACATAAGGTCAA
TGGGAGGTAAGCCAATGGGTTTTTCCCATTACTGACATGTATACTGAGTCATTAGGGACTTTCCAATGGG
TTTTGCCCAGTACATAAGGTCAATAGGGGTGAATCAACAGGAAAGTCCCATTGGAGCCAAGTACACTGAG
TCAATAGGGACTTTCCATTGGGTTTTGCCCAGTACAAAAGGTCAATAGGGGGTGAGTCAATGGGTTTTTC
CCATTATTGGCACATACATAAGGTCAATAGGGGTGACTAGTGGAGAAGAGCATGCTTGAGGGCTGAGTGC
CCCTCAGTGGGCAGAGAGCACATGGCCCACAGTCCCTGAGAAGTTGGGGGGAGGGGTGGGCAATTGAACT
GGTGCCTAGAGAAGGTGGGGCTTGGGTAAACTGGGAAAGTGATGTGGTGTACTGGCTCCACCTTTTTCCC
CAGGGTGGGGGAGAACCATATATAAGTGCAGTAGTCTCTGTGAACATTCGGTTTAGTGAACCTGCAGGTC
GGCCGCCACGACCGGTGCCACCATGGCCAAGCCTTTGTCTCAAGAAGAATCCACCCTCATTGAAAGAGCA
ACGGCTACAATCAACAGCATCCCCATCTCTGAAGACTACAGCGTCGCCAGCGCAGCTCTCTCTAGCGACG
GCCGCATCTTCACTGGTGTCAATGTATATCATTTTACTGGGGGACCTTGTGCAGAACTCGTGGTGCTGGG
CACTGCTGCTGCTGCGGCAGCTGGCAACCTGACTTGTATCGTCGCGATCGGAAATGAGAACAGGGGCATC
TTGAGCCCCTGCGGACGGTGCCGACAGGTGCTTCTCGATCTGCATCCTGGGATCAAAGCCATAGTGAAGG
ACAGTGATGGACAGCCGACGGCAGTTGGGATTCGTGAATTGCTGCCCTCTGGTTATGTGTGGGAGGGCGC
TAGCCTTGGCTCCGGCGAGGGCAGGGGAAGTCTTCTAACATGCGGGGACGTGGAGGAAAATCCCGGCCCA
CTCGGCTACCCCTACGACGTGCCCGACTACGCCAGCGGCATGGTGAGCAAGGGCGAGGAGGTCATCAAAG
AGTTCATGCGCTTCAAGGTGCGCATGGAGGGCTCCATGAACGGCCACGAGTTCGAGATCGAGGGCGAGGG
CGAGGGCCGCCCCTACGAGGGCACCCAGACCGCCAAGCTGAAGGTGACCAAGGGCGGCCCCCTGCCCTTC
GCCTGGGACATCCTGTCCCCCCAGTTCATGTACGGCTCCAAGGCGTACGTGAAGCACCCCGCCGACATCC
CCGATTACAAGAAGCTGTCCTTCCCCGAGGGCTTCAAGTGGGAGCGCGTGATGAACTTCGAGGACGGCGG
TCTGGTGACCGTGACCCAGGACTCCTCCCTGCAGGACGGCACGCTGATCTACAAGGTGAAGATGCGCGGC
ACCAACTTCCCCCCCGACGGCCCCGTAATGCAGAAGAAGACCATGGGCTGGGAGGCCTCCACCGAGCGCC
TGTACCCCCGCGACGGCGTGCTGAAGGGCGAGATCCACCAGGCCCTGAAGCTGAAGGACGGCGGCCACTA
CCTGGTGGAGTTCAAGACCATCTACATGGCCAAGAAGCCCGTGCAACTGCCCGGCTACTACTACGTGGAC
ACCAAGCTGGACATCACCTCCCACAACGAGGACTACACCATCGTGGAACAGTACGAGCGCTCCGAGGGCC
GCCACCACCTGTTCCTGGGGCATGGCACCGGCAGCACCGGCAGCGGCAGCTCCGGCACCGCCTCCTCCGA
GGACAACAACATGGCCGTCATCAAAGAGTTCATGCGCTTCAAGGTGCGCATGGAGGGCTCCATGAACGGC
CACGAGTTCGAGATCGAGGGCGAGGGCGAGGGCCGCCCCTACGAGGGCACCCAGACCGCCAAGCTGAAGG
TGACCAAGGGCGGCCCCCTGCCCTTCGCCTGGGACATCCTGTCCCCCCAGTTCATGTACGGCTCCAAGGC
GTACGTGAAGCACCCCGCCGACATCCCCGATTACAAGAAGCTGTCCTTCCCCGAGGGCTTCAAGTGGGAG
CGCGTGATGAACTTCGAGGACGGCGGTCTGGTGACCGTGACCCAGGACTCCTCCCTGCAGGACGGCACGC
TGATCTACAAGGTGAAGATGCGCGGCACCAACTTCCCCCCCGACGGCCCCGTAATGCAGAAGAAGACCAT
GGGCTGGGAGGCCTCCACCGAGCGCCTGTACCCCCGCGACGGCGTGCTGAAGGGCGAGATCCACCAGGCC
CTGAAGCTGAAGGACGGCGGCCACTACCTGGTGGAGTTCAAGACCATCTACATGGCCAAGAAGCCCGTGC
AACTGCCCGGCTACTACTACGTGGACACCAAGCTGGACATCACCTCCCACAACGAGGACTACACCATCGT
GGAACAGTACGAGCGCTCCGAGGGCCGCCACCACCTGTTCCTGTACGGCATGGACGAGCTGTACAAGGGC
CCCAAGAAGAAGCGCAAGGTGGGCGCCTAAGTACAAGTAAGAGTTCGCGTCTGGAACAATCAACCTCTGG
ATTACAAAATTTGTGAAAGATTGACTGGTATTCTTAACTATGTTGCTCCTTTTACGCTATGTGGATACGC
TGCTTTAATGCCTTTGTATCATGCTATTGCTTCCCGTATGGCTTTCATTTTCTCCTCCTTGTATAAATCC
TGGTTGCTGTCTCTTTATGAGGAGTTGTGGCCCGTTGTCAGGCAACGTGGCGTGGTGTGCACTGTGTTTG
CTGACGCAACCCCCACTGGTTGGGGCATTGCCACCACCTGTCAGCTCCTTTCCGGGACTTTCGCTTTCCC
CCTCCCTATTGCCACGGCGGAACTCATCGCCGCCTGCCTTGCCCGCTGCTGGACAGGGGCTCGGCTGTTG
GGCACTGACAATTCCGTGGTGTTGTCGGGGAAGCTGACGTCCTTTCCATGGCTGCTCGCCTGTGTTGCCA
CCTGGATTCTGCGCGGGACGTCCTTCTGCTACGTCCCTTCGGCCCTCAATCCAGCGGACCTTCCTTCCCG
CGGCCTGCTGCCGGCTCTGCGGCCTCTTCCGCGTCTTCGCCTTCGCCCTCAGACGAGTCGGATCTCCCTT
TGGGCCGCCTCCCCGCCTGGAATTAATTCTGGCTAAGCACTTCGTGGCCGTCGATCGTTTAAAGGGAGGT
AGTGAGTCGAGATATCGATACTAGTGATCCAGACATGATAAGATACATTGATGAGTTTGGACAAACCACA
ACTAGAATGCAGTGAAAAAAATGCTTTATTTGTGAAATTTGTGATGCTATTGCTTTATTTGTAACCATTA
TAAGCTGCAATAAACAAGTTAACAACAACAATTGCATTCATTTTATGTTTCAGGTTCAGGGGGAGGTGTG
GGAGGTTTTTTAAAGCAAGTAAAACCTCTACAAATGTGGTATGGCTGATTATGATCCTCTAGAGGGACAG
CCCCCCCCCAAAGCCCCCAGGGATGTAATTACGTCCCTCCCCCGCTAGGGGGCAGCAGCGAGCCGCCCGG
GGCTCCGCTCCGGTCCGGCGCTCCCCCCGCATCCCCGAGCCGGCAGCGTGCGGGGACAGCCCGGGCACGG
GGAAGGTGGCACGGGATCGCTTTCCTCTGAACGCTTCTCGCTGCTCTTTGAGCCTGCAGACACCTGGGGG
GATACGGGGAAAAAGCCATACCAATGGAGCTCACGGGGACAGCCCCCCCCCAAAGCCCCCAGGGATGTAA
TTACGTCCCTCCCCCGCTAGGGGGCAGCAGCGAGCCGCCCGGGGCTCCGCTCCGGTCCGGCGCTCCCCCC
GCATCCCCGAGCCGGCAGCGTGCGGGGACAGCCCGGGCACGGGGAAGGTGGCACGGGATCGCTTTCCTCT
GAACGCTTCTCGCTGCTCTTTGAGCCTGCAGACACCTGGGGGGATACGGGGAAAAAGAATTCGATAAAAG
TTTTGTTACTTTATAGAAGAAATTTTGAGTTTTTGTTTTTTTTAATAAATAAATAAACATAAATAAATTG
TTTGTTGAATTTATTATTAGTATGTAAGTGTAAATATAATAAAACTTAATATCTATTCAAATTAATAAAT
AAACCTCGATATACAGACCGATAAAACACATGCGTCAATTTTACACATGATTATCTTTAACGTACGTCAC
AATATGATTATCTTTCTAGGGTTAATCTAGCTGCGTGTTCTGCAGCGTGTCGAGCATCTTCATCTGCTCC
ATCACGCTGTAAAACACATTTGCACCGCGAGTCTGCCCGTCCTCCACGGGTTCAAAAACGTGAATGAACG
AGGCGCGCTCACTGGCCGTCGTTTTACAACGTCGTGACTGGGAAAACCCTGGCGTTACCCAACTTAATCG
CCTTGCAGCACATCCCCCTTTCGCCAGCTGGCGTAATAGCGAAGAGGCCCGCACCGATCGCCCTTCCCAA
CAGTTGCGCAGCCTGAATGGCGAATGGG
[124 nt withheld, positions 5489-5612]
C
[91 nt withheld, positions 5614-5704]
A
[49 nt withheld, positions 5706-5754]
CCTTTGACGTTGGAGTCCACGTTCTTT
[37 nt withheld, positions 5782-5818]
ACCCTATCTCGGTCTATTCTTTTGATTTATAAGGGATTTTGCCGATTTCGGCCTATTGGTTAAAAAATGA
GCTGATTTAACAAAAATTTAACGCGAATTTTAACAAAATATTAACGCTTACAATTTAGGTGGCACTTTTC
GGGGAAATGTGCGCGGAACCCCTATTTGTTTATTTTTCTAAATACATTCAAATATGTATCCGCTCATGAG
ACAATAACCCTGATAAATGCTTCAATAATATTGAAAAAGGAAGAGTATGAGTATTCAACATTTCCGTGTC
GCCCTTATTCCCTTTTTTGCGGCATTTTGCCTTCCTGTTTTTGCTCACCCAGAAACGCTGGTGAAAGTAA
AAGATGCTGAAGATCAGTTGGGTGCACGAGTGGGTTACATCGAACTGGATCTCAACAGCGGTAAGATCCT
TGAGAGTTTTCGCCCCGAAGAACGTTTTCCAATGATGAGCACTTTTAAAGTTCTGCTATGTGGCGCGGTA
TTATCCCGTATTGACGCCGGGCAAGAGCAACTCGGTCGCCGCATACACTATTCTCAGAATGACTTGGTTG
AGTACTCACCAGTCACAGAAAAGCATCTTACGGATGGCATGACAGTAAGAGAATTATGCAGTGCTGCCAT
AACCATGAGTGATAACACTGCGGCCAACTTACTTCTGACAACGATCGGAGGACCGAAGGAGCTAACCGCT
TTTTTGCACAACATGGGGGATCATGTAACTCGCCTTGATCGTTGGGAACCGGAGCTGAATGAAGCCATAC
CAAACGACGAGCGTGACACCACGATGCCTGTAGCAATGGCAACAACGTTGCGCAAACTATTAACTGGCGA
ACTACTTACTCTAGCTTCCCGGCAACAATTAATAGACTGGATGGAGGCGGATAAAGTTGCAGGACCACTT
CTGCGCTCGGCCCTTCCGGCTGGCTGGTTTATTGCTGATAAATCTGGAGCCGGTGAGCGTGGGTCTCGCG
GTATCATTGCAGCACTGGGGCCAGATGGTAAGCCCTCCCGTATCGTAGTTATCTACACGACGGGGAGTCA
GGCAACTATGGATGAACGAAATAGACAGATCGCTGAGATAGGTGCCTCACTGATTAAGCATTGGTAACTG
TCAGACCAAGTTTACTCATATATACTTTAGATTGATTTAAAACTTCATTTTTAATTTAAAAGGATCTAGG
TGAAGATCCTTTTTGATAATCTCATGACCAAAATCCCTTAACGTGAGTTTTCGTTCCACTGAGCGTCAGA
CCCCGTAGAAAAGATCAAAGGATCTTCTTGAGATCCTTTTTTTCTGCGCGTAATCTGCTGCTTGCAAACA
AAAAAACCACCGCTACCAGCGGTGGTTTGTTTGCCGGATCAAGAGCTACCAACTCTTTTTCCGAAGGTAA
CTGGCTTCAGCAGAGCGCAGATACCAAATACTGTTCTTCTAGTGTAGCCGTAGTTAGGCCACCACTTCAA
GAACTCTGTAGCACCGCCTACATACCTCGCTCTGCTAATCCTGTTACCAGTGGCTGCTGCCAGTGGCGAT
AAGTCGTGTCTTACCGGGTTGGACTCAAGACGATAGTTACCGGATAAGGCGCAGCGGTCGGGCTGAACGG
GGGGTTCGTGCACACAGCCCAGCTTGGAGCGAACGACCTACACCGAACTGAGATACCTACAGCGTGAGCT
ATGAGAAAGCGCCACGCTTCCCGAAGGGAGAAAGGCGGACAGGTATCCGGTAAGCGGCAGGGTCGGAACA
GGAGAGCGCACGAGGGAGCTTCCAGGGGGAAACGCCTGGTATCTTTATAGTCCTGTCGGGTTTCGCCACC
TCTGACTTGAGCGTCGATTTTTGTGATGCTCGTCAGGGGGGCGGAGCCTATGGAAAAACGCCAGCAACGC
GGCCTTTTTACGGTTCCTGGCCTTTTGCTGGCCTTTTGCTCACATGTTCTTTCCTGCGTTATCCCCTGAT
TCTGTGGATAACCGTATTACCGCCTTTGAGTGAGCTGATACCGCTCGCCGCAGCCGAACGACCGAGCGCA
GCGAGTCAGTGAGCGAGGAAGCGGAAGAGCGCCCAATACGCAAACCGCCTCTCCCCGCGCGTTGGCCGAT
TCATTAATGCAGCTGGCACGACAGGTTTCCCGACTGGAAAGCGGGCAGTGAGCGCAACGCAATTAATGTG
AGTTAGCTCACTCATTAGGCACCCCAGGCTTTACACTTTATGCTTCCGGCTCGTATGTTGTGTGGAATTG
TGAGCGGATAACAATTTCACACAGGAAACAGCTATGACCATGATTACGCCAAGCGCGCCCGCCGGGTAAC
TCACGGGGTATCCATGTCCATTTCTGCGGCATCCAGCCAGGATACCCGTCCTCGCTGACGTAATATCCCA
GCGCCGCACCGCTGTCATTAATCTGCACACCGGCACGGCAGTTCCGGCTGTCGCCGGTATTGTTCGGGTT
GCTGATGCGCTTCGGGCTGACCATCCGGAACTGTGTCCGGAAAAGCCGCGACGAACTGGTATCCCAGGTG
GCCTGAACGAACAGTTCACCGTTAAAGGCGTGCATGGCCACACCTTCCCGAATCATCATGGTAAACGTGC
GTTTTCGCTCAACGTCAATGCAGCAGCAGTCATCCTCGGCAAACTCTTTCCATGCCGCTTCAACCTCGCG
GGAAAAGGCACGGGCTTCTTCCTCCCCGATGCCCAGATAGCGCCAGCTTGGGCGATGACTGAGCCGGAAA
AAAGACCCGACGATATGATCCTGATGCAGCTAGA
